>Addgene plasmid #153298 | pTetR-BCD2-Ana GvpC | addgene full sequence | sequence record 311103 | Addgene NGS Result
CAAGAAGATCATCTTATTAATCAGATAAAATATTTGTTAAGACCCACTTTCACATTTAAGTTGTTTTTCT
AATCCGCATATGATCAATTCAAGGCCGAATAAGAAGGCTGGCTCTGCACCTTGGTGATCAAATAATTCGA
TAGCTTGTCGTAATAATGGCGGCATACTATCAGTAGTAGGTGTTTCCCTTTCTTCTTTAGCGACTTGATG
CTCTTGATCTTCCAATACGCAACCTAAAGTAAAATGCCCCACAGCGCTGAGTGCATATAATGCATTCTCT
AGTGAAAAACCTTGTTGGCATAAAAAGGCTAATTGATTTTCGAGAGTTTCATACTGTTTTTCTGTAGGCC
GTGTACCTAAATGTACTTTTGCTCCATCGCGATGACTTAGTAAAGCACATCTAAAACTTTTAGCGTTATT
ACGTAAAAAATCTTGCCAGCTTTCCCCTTCTAAAGGGCAAAAGTGAGTATGGTGCCTATCTAACATCTCA
ATGGCTAAGGCGTCGAGCAAAGCCCGCTTATTTTTTACATGCCAATACAATGTAGGCTGCTCTACACCTA
GCTTCTGGGCGAGTTTACGGGTTGTTAAACCTTCGATTCCGACCTCATTAAGCAGCTCTAATGCGCTGTT
AATCACTTTACTTTTATCTAATCTTGACATCATTAATTCCTAATTTTTGTTGACACTCTATCGTTGATAG
AGTTATTTTACCACTCCCTATCAGTGATAGAGAAAAGTGAAAATCCATATGACTAGCAGATCCACTAGAG
TCGATCCCTATCAGTGATAGAGATTGACATCCCTATCAGTGATAGAGATACTGAGCACCTCTCTACTGTT
TCTCCATAGGGCCCAAGTTCACTTAAAAAGGAGATCAACAATGAAAGCAATTTTCGTACTGAAACATCTT
AATCATGCTAAGGAGGTTTTCTAATGATTTCTTTAATGGCAAAAATCCGGCAAGAACATCAGTCAATAGC
AGAGAAAGTGGCTGAACTATCTCTTGAGACCAGAGAATTCTTGTCCGTCACGACAGCGAAAAGACAAGAG
CAAGCTGAAAAACAAGCTCAAGAACTGCAAGCATTCTACAAGGATCTTCAGGAAACAAGTCAGCAGTTTT
TATCAGAAACAGCCCAAGCCAGAATTGCTCAAGCTGAAAAACAAGCTCAAGAACTGTTAGCATTCCACAA
AGAACTTCAAGAAACAAGTCAGCAGTTTTTATCAGCAACAGCCCAAGCCAGAATTGCTCAAGCTGAAAAA
CAAGCGCAAGAACTGTTAGCATTTTATCAAGAAGTTCGGGAAACAAGTCAGCAGTTTTTATCAGCAACAG
CCCAAGCAAGAATTGCTCAAGCTGAAAAACAAGCTCAAGAACTGTTAGCATTCCACAAAGAACTTCAAGA
AACAAGTCAGCAGTTTTTATCAGCAACAGCCGACGCAAGAACTGCTCAAGCTAAGGAACAGAAGGAATCT
CTCCTGAAATTCCGTCAGGATTTGTTTGTGAGTATCTTTGGTTAATAATACTAGATGCATTAATAATCAC
ACTGGCTCACCTTCGGGTGGGCCTTTCTGCGTTTATATACTAGAGAGAGAATATAAAAAGCCAGATTATT
AATCCGGCTTTTTTATTATTTCCTGCCGGATGAGAGAAGATTTTCAGCCTGATACAGATTAAATCAGAAC
GCAGAAGCGGTCTGATAAAACAGAATTTGCCTGGCGGCAGTAGCGCGGTGGTCCCACCTGACCCCATGCC
GAACTCAGAAGTGAAACGCCGTAGCGCCGATGGTAGTGTGGGGTCTCCCCATGCGAGAGTAGGGAACTGC
CAGGCATCAAATAAAACGAAAGGCTCAGTCGAAAGACTGGGCCTTTCGTTTTATCTGTTGTTTGTCGGTG
AACGCTCTCCTGAGTAGGACAAATCCGCCGGGAGCGGATTTGAACGTTGCGAAGCAACGGCCCGGAGGGT
GGCGGGCAGGACGCCCGCCATAAACTGCCAGGCATCAAATTAAGCAGAAGGCCATCCTGACGGATGGCCT
TTTTGCGTTTCTACAAACTCTTTTGTTTATTTTTCTAAATACATTCAAATATGTATCCGCTCATGAGACA
ATAACCCTGATAAATGCTTCAATAATATTGAAAAAGGAAGAGTATGAGTATTCAACATTTCCGTGTCGCC
CTTATTCCCTTTTTTGCGGCATTTTGCCTTCCTGTTTTTGCTCACCCAGAAACGCTGGTGAAAGTAAAAG
ATGCTGAAGATCAGTTGGGTGCAGCAAACTATTAACTGGCGAACTACTTACTCTAGCTTCCCGGCAACAA
TTAATAGACTGGATGGAGGCGGATAAAGTTGCAGGACCACTTCTGCGCTCGGCCCTTCCGGCTGGCTGGT
TTATTGCTGATAAATCTGGAGCCGGTGAGCGTGGGTCTCGCGGTATCATTGCAGCACTGGGGCCAGATGG
TAAGCCCTCCCGTATCGTAGTTATCTACACGACGGGGAGTCAGGCAACTATGGATGAACGAAATAGACAG
ATCGCTGAGATAGGTGCCTCACTGATTAAGCATTGGTAACTGTCAGACCAAGTTTACTCATATATACTTT
AGATTGATT
[125 nt withheld, positions 2600-2724]
C
[141 nt withheld, positions 2726-2866]
CCTTTGACGTTGGAGTCCACGTTCTTT
[37 nt withheld, positions 2894-2930]
ACCCTATCTCGGGCTATTCTTTTGATTTATAAGGGATTTTGCCGATTTCGGCCTATTGGTTAAAAAATGA
GCTGATTTAACAAAAATTTAACGCGAATTTTAACAAAATATTAACGTTTACAATTTAAAAGGATCTAGGT
GAAGATCCTTTTTGATAATCTCATGACCAAAATCCCTTAACGTGAGTTTTCGTTCCACTGAGCGTCAGAC
CCCGTAGAAAAGATCAAAGGATCTTCTTGAGATCCTTTTTTTCTGCGCGTAATCTGCTGCTTGCAAACAA
AAAAACCACCGCTACCAGCGGTGGTTTGTTTGCCGGATCAAGAGCTACCAACTCTTTTTCCGAAGGTAAC
TGGCTTCAGCAGAGCGCAGATACCAAATACTGTCCTTCTAGTGTAGCCGTAGTTAGGCCACCACTTCAAG
AACTCTGTAGCACCGCCTACATACCTCGCTCTGCTAATCCTGTTACCAGTCAGGCATTTGAGAAGCACAC
GGTCACACTGCTTCCGGTAGTCAATAAACCGGTAAACCAGCAATAGACATAAGCGGCTATTTAACGACCC
TGCCCTGAACCGACGACCGGGTCGAATTTGCTTTCGAATTTCTGCCATTCATCCGCTTATTATCACTTAT
TCAGGCGTAGCAACCAGGCGTTTAAGGGCACCAATAACTGCCTTAAAAAAATTACGCCCCGCCCTGCCAC
TCATCGCAGTACTGTTGTAATTCATTAAGCATTCTGCCGACATGGAAGCCATCACAAACGGCATGATGAA
CCTGAATCGCCAGCGGCATCAGCACCTTGTCGCCTTGCGTATAATATTTGCCCATGGTGAAAACGGGGGC
GAAGAAGTTGTCCATATTGGCCACGTTTAAATCAAAACTGGTGAAACTCACCCAGGGATTGGCTGAGACG
AAAAACATATTCTCAATAAACCCTTTAGGGAAATAGGCCAGGTTTTCACCGTAACACGCCACATCTTGCG
AATATATGTGTAGAAACTGCCGGAAATCGTCGTGGTATTCACTCCAGAGCGATGAAAACGTTTCAGTTTG
CTCATGGAAAACGGTGTAACAAGGGTGAACACTATCCCATATCACCAGCTCACCGTCTTTCATTGCCATA
CGGAATTCCGGATGAGCATTCATCAGGCGGGCAAGAATGTGAATAAAGGCCGGATAAAACTTGTGCTTAT
TTTTCTTTACGGTCTTTAAAAAGGCCGTAATATCCAGCTGAACGGTCTGGTTATAGGTACATTGAGCAAC
TGACTGAAATGCCTCAAAATGTTCTTTACGATGCCATTGGGATATATCAACGGTGGTATATCCAGTGATT
TTTTTCTCCATTTTAGCTTCCTTAGCTCCTGAAAATCTCGATAACTCAAAAAATACGCCCGGTAGTGATC
TTATTTCATTATGGTGAAAGTTGGAACCTCTTACGTGCCGATCAACGTCTCATTTTCGCCAAAAGTTGGC
CCAGGGCTTCCCGGTATCAACAGGGACACCAGGATTTATTTATTCTGCGAAGTGATCTTCCGTCACAGGT
ATTTATTCGGCGCAAAGTGCGTCGGGTGATGCTGCCAACTTACTGATTTAGTGTATGATGGTGTTTTTGA
GGTGCTCCAGTGGCTTCTGTTTCTATCAGCTGTCCCTCCTGTTCAGCTACTGACGGGGTGGTGCGTAACG
GCAAAAGCACCGCCGGACATCAGCGCTAGCGGAGTGTATACTGGCTTACTATGTTGGCACTGATGAGGGT
GTCAGTGAAGTGCTTCATGTGGCAGGAGAAAAAAGGCTGCACCGGTGCGTCAGCAGAATATGTGATACAG
GATATATTCCGCTTCCTCGCTCACTGACTCGCTACGCTCGGTCGTTCGACTGCGGCGAGCGGAAATGGCT
TACGAACGGGGCGGAGATTTCCTGGAAGATGCCAGGAAGATACTTAACAGGGAAGTGAGAGGGCCGCGGC
AAAGCCGTTTTTCCATAGGCTCCGCCCCCCTGACAAGCATCACGAAATCTGACGCTCAAATCAGTGGTGG
CGAAACCCGACAGGACTATAAAGATACCAGGCGTTTCCCCCTGGCGGCTCCCTCGTGCGCTCTCCTGTTC
CTGCCTTTCGGTTTACCGGTGTCATTCCGCTGTTATGGCCGCGTTTGTCTCATTCCACGCCTGACACTCA
GTTCCGGGTAGGCAGTTCGCTCCAAGCTGGACTGTATGCACGAACCCCCCGTTCAGTCCGACCGCTGCGC
CTTATCCGGTAACTATCGTCTTGAGTCCAACCCGGAAAGACATGCAAAAGCACCACTGGCAGCAGCCACT
GGTAATTGATTTAGAGGAGTTAGTCTTGAAGTCATGCGCCGGTTAAGGCTAAACTGAAAGGACAAGTTTT
GGTGACTACGCTCCTCCAAGCCAGTTACCTCGGTTCAAAGAGTTGGTAGCTCAGAGAACCTTCGAAAAAC
CGCCCTGCAAGGCGGTTTTTTCGTTTTCAGAGCAAGAGATTACGCGCAGACCAAAACGATCT
Features (pLannotate 1.2.2; 19 found; start..end, strand, type, name):
     40..660     -  CDS            tetR: TETR2_ECOLX - Experimental evidence at protein level: Swiss-Prot protein existence level 1. TetR is the repressor of the tetracycline resistance element; its N-terminal region forms a helix-turn-helix structure and binds DNA. Binding of tetracycline to TetR reduces the repressor affinity for the tetracycline resistance gene (tetA) promoter operator sites. From Escherichia coli.
    679..734     +  promoter       tetR/tetA promoters: tetR; overlapping promoters for bacterial tetR and tetA
    775..828     +  promoter       PLtetO-1 promoter (fragment): modified phage lambda PL promoter with tet operator sites (Lutz and Bujard, 1997)
    829..847     +  promoter       araBAD promoter (fragment): araBAD; promoter of the L-arabinose operon of E. coli; the araC regulatory gene is transcribed in the opposite direction (Guzman et al., 1995)
    934..1113    +  CDS            gvpC (fragment): GVPC_DOLFA - Experimental evidence at protein level: Swiss-Prot protein existence level 1. May confer stability to the gas vesicle membranes. Gas vesicles are small, hollow, gas filled protein structures that are found in several microbial planktonic microorganisms. They allow the positioning of the organism at the favorable depth for growth. From Dolichospermum flosaquae (Anabaena flos-aquae).
   1544..1571    +  terminator     T7Te terminator: phage T7 early transcription terminator
   1709..1824    +  ncRNA          5S rRNA: Accession: RF00001 - 5S ribosomal RNA
   1828..1914    +  terminator     rrnB T1 terminator: Escherichia coli rrnB; transcription terminator T1 from the E. coli rrnB gene
   2006..2033    +  terminator     rrnB T2 terminator: transcription terminator T2 from the E. coli rrnB gene
   2052..2143    +  promoter       AmpR promoter: bla
   2144..2263    +  CDS            AmpR (fragment): β-lactamase; bla; confers resistance to ampicillin, carbenicillin, and related antibiotics
   2264..2558    +  CDS            bla(M) (fragment): β-lactamase lacking the signal sequence; bla(M); allows cytosolic expression of β-lactamase
   2601..2981    +  rep_origin     M13 ori (sequence partly withheld): M13 bacteriophage origin of replication; arrow indicates direction of (+) strand synthesis
   3167..3400    +  rep_origin     ori (fragment): high-copy-number ColE1/pMB1/pBR322/pUC origin of replication
   3612..4271    -  CDS            CmR: chloramphenicol acetyltransferase; cat; confers resistance to chloramphenicol
   4272..4374    -  promoter       cat promoter: promoter of the E. coli cat gene encoding chloramphenicol acetyltransferase
   4495..4638    +  mobile_element IS1 (fragment): prokaryotic transposable element IS1
   4757..4812    -  rep_origin     RSF ori (fragment): Plasmids containing the RSF 1030 origin of replication can be propagated in E. coli cells that contain additional plasmids with compatible origins.
   4900..3       -  rep_origin     p15A ori (across the origin): Plasmids containing the medium-copy-number p15A origin of replication can be propagated in E. coli cells that contain a second plasmid with the ColE1 origin.
