[The description below was written by a language model from this plasmid's Addgene catalogue record and pLannotate feature annotations shown in this document.]
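Description:
pTetR-BCD2-Ana GvpC is a bacterial expression plasmid of about 5.4 kb for tetracycline-class inducer-controlled production of wild-type gas vesicle protein C (GvpC) from Anabaena flos-aquae in E. coli. It derives from the pTARA backbone, from which the araBAD promoter, araC and the T7 RNA polymerase gene were deleted (a short araBAD promoter remnant is still annotated). These were replaced with a TetR repressor gene, the divergent tetR/tetA promoter region and a BCD2 ribosome binding site placed ahead of the GvpC coding sequence. The plasmid is selected with chloramphenicol through a cat gene under its own promoter. It replicates from a p15A origin, consistent with the recorded low copy number and with compatibility alongside ColE1-type plasmids in the same cell.

In the feature table, tetR lies on the reverse strand, transcribed away from the tetR/tetA promoter region. A PLtetO-1 fragment follows, facing the 582 bp GvpC insert. TetR keeps the promoter repressed until an inducer relieves operator binding. BCD2 is a bicistronic translation-initiation design meant to give predictable translation that depends less on the downstream coding sequence. The automated annotation marks only part of the gvpC reading frame, which probably reflects limits of the matching rather than a truncated gene. Downstream are a T7Te terminator and the rrnB T1/T2 terminators. The remaining annotations appear to be backbone remnants: truncated β-lactamase pieces, an M13 origin, and fragments of ColE1-type origin, RSF origin and IS1.

GvpC is an outer protein thought to stabilise the gas vesicle shell. The associated publication concerns acoustic biosensors for ultrasound imaging of enzyme activity, but the record does not say what role the wild-type construct played in that work.
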