Addgene plasmid #153298: pTetR-BCD2-Ana GvpC
Purpose: Expresses wild-type gas vesicle protein C (GvpC) from Anabaena flos-aquae
Depositing lab: Mikhail Shapiro. Depositing organization: California Institute of Technology. Publication: Acoustic biosensors for ultrasound imaging of enzyme activity. Lakshmanan A, Jin Z, Nety SP, Sawyer DP, Lee-Gosselin A, Malounda D, Swift MB, Maresca D, Shapiro MG. Nat Chem Biol. 2020 Sep;16(9):988-996. doi: 10.1038/s41589-020-0591-0. Epub 2020 Jul 13. PubMed 32661379.
Backbone
  Vector backbone: pTARA Addgene 31491
  Backbone size w/o insert (bp): 4857
  Total vector size (bp): 5439
  Modifications to backbone: Deletion of araBAD promoter, araC and T7 RNA polymerase, insertion of tetr/tetA promoters, TetR and BCD2 ribosome binding site upstream of the GvpC gene.
  Vector type: Bacterial Expression
Growth in bacteria
  Bacterial resistance: Chloramphenicol, 25 μg/mL
  Growth temperature: 37°C
  Growth strain: DH5alpha
  Copy number: Low Copy
Gene/Insert
  Gene/Insert name: Gas vesicle protein C (alt name: GvpC)
  Species: Anabaena flos-aquae
  Insert size (bp): 582
  Promoter: pTet
  Cloning method: Gibson Cloning
  Sequencing primers: 5′ Unknown; 3′ Unknown
Terms and licenses: Academic/Nonprofit Terms; Industry Terms: Not Available to Industry
How to cite: pTetR-BCD2-Ana GvpC was a gift from Mikhail Shapiro (Addgene plasmid # 153298 ; http://n2t.net/addgene:153298 ; RRID:Addgene_153298)
